>Addgene plasmid #100883 | pCS2MT-mbeta-catenin delta6 | addgene full sequence | sequence record 192992 | Addgene NGS Result
GCCAATTCAATATGGCGTATATGGACTCATGCCAATTCAATATGGTGGATCTGGACCTGTGCCAATTCAA
TATGGCGTATATGGACTCGTGCCAATTCAATATGGTGGATCTGGACCCCAGCCAATTCAATATGGCGGAC
TTGGCACCATGCCAATTCAATATGGCGGACCTGGCACTGTGCCAACTGGGGAGGGGTCTACTTGGCACGG
TGCCAAGTTTGAGGAGGGGTCTTGGCCCTGTGCCAAGTCCGCCATATTGAATTGGCATGGTGCCAATAAT
GGCGGCCATATTGGCTATATGCCAGGATCAATATATAGGCAATATCCAATATGGCCCTATGCCAATATGG
CTATTGGCCAGGTTCAATACTATGTATTGGCCCTATGCCATATAGTATTCCATATATGGGTTTTCCTATT
GACGTAGATAGCCCCTCCCAATGGGCGGTCCCATATACCATATATGGGGCTTCCTAATACCGCCCATAGC
CACTCCCCCATTGACGTCAATGGTCTCTATATATGGTCTTTCCTATTGACGTCATATGGGCGGTCCTATT
GACGTATATGGCGCCTCCCCCATTGACGTCAATTACGGTAAATGGCCCGCCTGGCTCAATGCCCATTGAC
GTCAATAGGACCACCCACCATTGACGTCAATGGGATGGCTCATTGCCCATTCATATCCGTTCTCACGCCC
CCTATTGACGTCAATGACGGTAAATGGCCCACTTGGCAGTACATCAATATCTATTAATAGTAACTTGGCA
AGTACATTACTATTGGAAGTACGCCAGGGTACATTGGCAGTACTCCCATTGACGTCAATGGCGGTAAATG
GCCCGCGATGGCTGCCAAGTACATCCCCATTGACGTCAATGGGGAGGGGCAATGACGCAAATGGGCGTTC
CATTGACGTAAATGGGCGGTAGGCGTGCCTAATGGGAGGTCTATATAAGCAATGCTCGTTTAGGGAACCG
CCATTCTGCCTGGGGACGTCGGAGCAAGCTTGATTTAGGTGACACTATAGAATACAAGCTACTTGTTCTT
TTTGCAGGATCCCATCGATTTAAAGCTATGGAGCAAAAGCTCATTTCTGAAGAGGACTTGAATGAAATGG
AGCAAAAGCTCATTTCTGAAGAGGACTTGAATGAAATGGAGCAAAAGCTCATTTCTGAAGAGGACTTGAA
TGAAATGGAGCAAAAGCTCATTTCTGAAGAGGACTTGAATGAAATGGAGCAAAAGCTCATTTCTGAAGAG
GACTTGAATGAAATGGAGAGCTTGGGCGACCTCACCATGGAGCAAAAGCTCATTTCTGAAGAGGACTTGA
ATTCAAGGCCTCTCGAGTATGGACTGCCTGTTGTGGTTAAACTCCTGCACCCACCATCCCACTGGCCTCT
GATAAAGGCAACTGTTGGATTGATTCGAAACCTTGCCCTTTGCCCAGCAAATCATGCGCCTTTGCGGGAA
CAGGGTGCTATTCCACGACTAGTTCAGCTGCTTGTACGAGCACATCAGGACACCCAACGGCGCACCTCCA
TGGGTGGAACGCAGCAGCAGTTTGTGGAGGGCGTGCGCATGGAGGAGATAGTAGAAGGGTGTACTGGAGC
TCTCCACATCCTTGCTCGGGACGTTCACAACCGGATTGTAATCCGAGGACTCAATACCATTCCATTGTTT
GTGCAGTTGCTTTATTCTCCCATTGAAAATATCCAAAGAGTAGCTGCAGGGGTCCTCTGTGAACTTGCTC
AGGACAAGGAGGCTGCAGAGGCCATTGAAGCTGAGGGAGCCACAGCTCCCCTGACGGAGTTACTCCACTC
CAGGAATGAAGGCGTGGCAACATACGCAGCTGCTGTCCTATTCCGAATGTCTGAGGACAAGCCACAGGAT
TACAAGAAGCGGCTTTCAGTCGAGCTGACCAGTTCCCTCTTCAGGACAGAGCCAATGGCTTGGAATGAGA
CTGCAGATCTTGGACTGGACATTGGTGCCCAGGGAGAAGCCCTTGGATATCGCCAGGATGATCCCAGCTA
CCGTTCTTTTCACTCTGGTGGATACGGCCAGGATGCCTTGGGGATGGACCCTATGATGGAGCATGAGATG
GGTGGCCACCACCCTGGTGCTGACTATCCAGTTGATGGGCTGCCTGATCTGGGACACGCCCAGGACCTCA
TGGATGGGCTGCCCCCAGGTGATAGCAATCAGCTGGCCTGGTTTGATACTGACCTGTAATCTAGAACTAT
AGTGAGTCGTATTACGTAGATCCAGACATGATAAGATACATTGATGAGTTTGGACAAACCACAACTAGAA
TGCAGTGAAAAAAATGCTTTATTTGTGAAATTTGTGATGCTATTGCTTTATTTGTAACCATTATAAGCTG
CAATAAACAAGTTAACAACAACAATTGCATTCATTTTATGTTTCAGGTTCAGGGGGAGGTGTGGGAGGTT
TTTTAATTCGCGGCCGCGGCGCCAATGCATTGGGCCCGGTACCCAGCTTTTGTTCCCTTTAGTGAGGGTT
AATTGCGCGCTTGGCGTAATCATGGTCATAGCTGTTTCCTGTGTGAAATTGTTATCCGCTCACAATTCCA
CACAACATACGAGCCGGGAGCATAAAGTGTAAAGCCTGGGGTGCCTAATGAGTGAGCTAACTCACATTAA
TTGCGTTGCGCTCACTGCCCGCTTTCCAGTCGGGAAACCTGTCGTGCCAGCTGCATTAATGAATCGGCCA
ACGCGCGGGGAGAGGCGGTTTGCGTATTGGGCGCTCTTCCGCTTCCTCGCTCACTGACTCGCTGCGCTCG
GTCGTTCGGCTGCGGCGAGCGGTATCAGCTCACTCAAAGGCGGTAATACGGTTATCCACAGAATCAGGGG
ATAACGCAGGAAAGAACATGTGAGCAAAAGGCCAGCAAAAGGCCAGGAACCGTAAAAAGGCCGCGTTGCT
GGCGTTTTTCCATAGGCTCCGCCCCCCTGACGAGCATCACAAAAATCGACGCTCAAGTCAGAGGTGGCGA
AACCCGACAGGACTATAAAGATACCAGGCGTTTCCCCCTGGAAGCTCCCTCGTGCGCTCTCCTGTTCCGA
CCCTGCCGCTTACCGGATACCTGTCCGCCTTTCTCCCTTCGGGAAGCGTGGCGCTTTCTCATAGCTCACG
CTGTAGGTATCTCAGTTCGGTGTAGGTCGTTCGCTCCAAGCTGGGCTGTGTGCACGAACCCCCCGTTCAG
CCCGACCGCTGCGCCTTATCCGGTAACTATCGTCTTGAGTCCAACCCGGTAAGACACGACTTATCGCCAC
TGGCAGCAGCCACTGGTAACAGGATTAGCAGAGCGAGGTATGTAGGCGGTGCTACAGAGTTCTTGAAGTG
GTGGCCTAACTACGGCTACACTAGAAGAACAGTATTTGGTATCTGCGCTCTGCTGAAGCCAGTTACCTTC
GGAAAAAGAGTTGGTAGCTCTTGATCCGGCAAACAAACCACCGCTGGTAGCGGTGGTTTTTTTGTTTGCA
AGCAGCAGATTACGCGCAGAAAAAAAGGATCTCAAGAAGATCCTTTGATCTTTTCTACGGGGTCTGACGC
TCAGTGGAACGAAAACTCACGTTAAGGGATTTTGGTCATGAGATTATCAAAAAGGATCTTCACCTAGATC
CTTTTAAATTAAAAATGAAGTTTTAAATCAATCTAAAGTATATATGAGTAAACTTGGTCTGACAGTTACC
AATGCTTAATCAGTGAGGCACCTATCTCAGCGATCTGTCTATTTCGTTCATCCATAGTTGCCTGACTCCC
CGTCGTGTAGATAACTACGATACGGGAGGGCTTACCATCTGGCCCCAGTGCTGCAATGATACCGCGAGAC
CCACGCTCACCGGCTCCAGATTTATCAGCAATAAACCAGCCAGCCGGAAGGGCCGAGCGCAGAAGTGGTC
CTGCAACTTTATCCGCCTCCATCCAGTCTATTAATTGTTGCCGGGAAGCTAGAGTAAGTAGTTCGCCAGT
TAATAGTTTGCGCAACGTTGTTGCCATTGCTACAGGCATCGTGGTGTCACGCTCGTCGTTTGGTATGGCT
TCATTCAGCTCCGGTTCCCAACGATCAAGGCGAGTTACATGATCCCCCATGTTGTGCAAAAAAGCGGTTA
GCTCCTTCGGTCCTCCGATCGTTGTCAGAAGTAAGTTGGCCGCAGTGTTATCACTCATGGTTATGGCAGC
ACTGCATAATTCTCTTACTGTCATGCCATCCGTAAGATGCTTTTCTGTGACTGGTGAGTACTCAACCAAG
TCATTCTGAGAATAGTGTATGCGGCGACCGAGTTGCTCTTGCCCGGCGTCAATACGGGATAATACCGCGC
CACATAGCAGAACTTTAAAAGTGCTCATCATTGGAAAACGTTCTTCGGGGCGAAAACTCTCAAGGATCTT
ACCGCTGTTGAGATCCAGTTCGATGTAACCCACTCGTGCACCCAACTGATCTTCAGCATCTTTTACTTTC
ACCAGCGTTTCTGGGTGAGCAAAAACAGGAAGGCAAAATGCCGCAAAAAAGGGAATAAGGGCGACACGGA
AATGTTGAATACTCATACTCTTCCTTTTTCAATATTATTGAAGCATTTATCAGGGTTATTGTCTCATGAG
CGGATACATATTTGAATGTATTTAGAAAAATAAACAAATAGGGGTTCCGCGCACATTTCCCCGAAAAGTG
CCACCTAAATTGTAAGCGTTAATATTTTGTTAAAATTCGCGTTAAATTTTTGTTAAATCAGCTCATTTTT
TAACCAATAGGCCGAAATCGGCAAAATCCCTTATAAATCAAAAGAATAGACCGAGATAGGGT
[37 nt withheld, positions 4823-4859]
AAAGAACGTGGACTCCAACGTCAAAGG
[49 nt withheld, positions 4887-4935]
T
[91 nt withheld, positions 4937-5027]
G
[124 nt withheld, positions 5029-5152]
CCCATTCGCCATTCAGGCTGCGCAACTGTTGGGAAGGGCGATCGGTGCGGGCCTCTTCGCTATTACGCCA
GTCGACC
Features (pLannotate 1.2.2; 21 found; start..end, strand, type, name):
      1..978     +  promoter       CMV IE94 promoter: enhancer/promoter region of simian cytomegalovirus major immediate early transcription unit IE94
   1013..1031    +  promoter       SP6 promoter: promoter for bacteriophage SP6 RNA polymerase
   1081..1110    +  CDS            Myc: Myc (human c-Myc proto-oncogene) epitope tag
   1120..1149    +  CDS            Myc: Myc (human c-Myc proto-oncogene) epitope tag
   1159..1188    +  CDS            Myc: Myc (human c-Myc proto-oncogene) epitope tag
   1198..1227    +  CDS            Myc: Myc (human c-Myc proto-oncogene) epitope tag
   1237..1266    +  CDS            Myc: Myc (human c-Myc proto-oncogene) epitope tag
   1300..1329    +  CDS            Myc: Myc (human c-Myc proto-oncogene) epitope tag
   1342..2226    +  CDS            Ctnnb1 (fragment): CTNB1_MOUSE - Also known as Catnb. Experimental evidence at protein level: Swiss-Prot protein existence level 1. Key downstream component of the canonical Wnt signaling pathway (PubMed:15132997). In the absence of Wnt, forms a complex with AXIN1, AXIN2, APC, CSNK1A1 and GSK3B that promotes phosphorylation on N-terminal Ser and Thr residues and ubiquitination of CTNNB1 via BTRC and its subsequent degradation by the proteasome. In the presence of Wnt ligand, CTNNB1 is not ubiquitinated and accumulates in the nucleus, where it acts as a coactivator for transcription factors of the TCF/LEF family,
   2237..2254    -  promoter       T7 promoter (fragment): promoter for bacteriophage T7 RNA polymerase
   2259..2393    -  polyA_signal   SV40 poly(A) signal: SV40 polyadenylation signal
   2506..2524    -  promoter       T3 promoter: promoter for bacteriophage T3 RNA polymerase
   2569..2585    -  protein_bind   lac operator: The lac repressor binds to the lac operator to inhibit transcription in E. coli. This inhibition can be relieved by adding lactose or isopropyl-β-D-thiogalactopyranoside (IPTG). lac repressor encoded by lacI
   2593..2623    -  promoter       lac promoter: promoter for the E. coli lac operon
   2638..2659    -  protein_bind   CAP binding site: CAP binding activates transcription in the presence of cAMP. E. coli catabolite activator protein
   2672..2764    -  CDS            lacI (fragment): lac repressor; lacI; The lac repressor binds to the lac operator to inhibit transcription in E. coli. This inhibition can be relieved by adding lactose or isopropyl-β-D-thiogalactopyranoside (IPTG).
   2947..3535    -  rep_origin     ori: high-copy-number ColE1/pMB1/pBR322/pUC origin of replication
   3706..4566    -  CDS            AmpR: β-lactamase; bla; confers resistance to ampicillin, carbenicillin, and related antibiotics
   4567..4671    -  promoter       AmpR promoter: bla
   4724..5152    -  rep_origin     f1 ori (sequence partly withheld): f1 bacteriophage origin of replication; arrow indicates direction of (+) strand synthesis
   5157..5223    -  CDS            lacZα (fragment): LacZα fragment of β-galactosidase; lacZ fragment
