[The description below was written by a language model from this plasmid's Addgene catalogue record and pLannotate feature annotations shown in this document.]
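Description:
pCS2MT-mbeta-catenin delta6 is a mammalian expression plasmid built on the pCS2MT backbone, carrying a truncated form of mouse beta-catenin (Ctnnb1) fused to an N-terminal six-copy Myc epitope tag. It is maintained in E. coli through a high-copy ColE1/pUC-type origin and selected with ampicillin via the β-lactamase gene. An f1 origin and remnants of the lac region (lac promoter and operator, CAP site, and fragments of lacI and lacZα) are also present as carry-over from the parental cloning vector.

Expression is driven by the simian cytomegalovirus IE94 enhancer/promoter, which corresponds to the "CMV" promoter in the catalogue entry. It is followed by the six Myc repeats supplied by the backbone and then the Ctnnb1 fragment, cloned between XhoI and XbaI sites. The insert is recorded as residues 489–781 of the mouse protein, and the annotated coding fragment of roughly 885 nt is consistent with this. The construct therefore retains only the C-terminal part of beta-catenin and lacks the N-terminal region whose phosphorylation directs the protein's ubiquitination and degradation. An SV40 polyadenylation signal lies downstream of the insert. An SP6 promoter sits between the CMV promoter and the tag, so capped sense RNA could in principle be transcribed in vitro. A partial T7 promoter and a T3 promoter lie downstream in the opposite orientation.

The "delta6" name suggests it belongs to a series of beta-catenin deletion constructs, although the record does not describe the others. Myc-tagged truncations like this one are typically used in transfected mammalian cells to detect or immunoprecipitate the fragment and map which regions of beta-catenin mediate interactions or transcriptional activity.
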