Addgene plasmid #100883: pCS2MT-mbeta-catenin delta6
Purpose: Mammalian expression of mouse beta-catenin truncation
Depositing lab: Noah Shroyer. Depositing organization: Baylor College of Medicine. Publication: SPDEF Induces Quiescence of Colorectal Cancer Cells by Changing the Transcriptional Targets of beta-catenin. Lo YH, Noah TK, Chen MS, Zou W, Borras E, Vilar E, Shroyer NF. Gastroenterology. 2017 Jul;153(1):205-218.e8. doi: 10.1053/j.gastro.2017.03.048. Epub 2017 Apr 5. PubMed 28390865.
Backbone
  Vector backbone: pCS2MT
  Backbone manufacturer: Dave Turner Lab
  Vector type: Mammalian Expression
Growth in bacteria
  Bacterial resistance: Ampicillin, 100 μg/mL
  Growth temperature: 37°C
  Growth strain: DH5alpha
  Copy number: High Copy
Gene/Insert
  Gene/Insert name: Ctnnb1
  Species: M. musculus (mouse)
  Mutation: truncated Ctnnb1 489-781aa
  Entrez Gene: Ctnnb1 (a.k.a. Bfc, Catnb, Mesc)
  Promoter: CMV
  Tag / fusion protein: 6xMyc (N terminal on backbone)
  Cloning method: Restriction Enzyme; 5′ cloning site XhoI (unknown if destroyed); 3′ cloning site XbaI (unknown if destroyed)
Terms and licenses: Academic/Nonprofit Terms; Industry Terms: Not Available to Industry
How to cite: pCS2MT-mbeta-catenin delta6 was a gift from Noah Shroyer (Addgene plasmid # 100883 ; http://n2t.net/addgene:100883 ; RRID:Addgene_100883)
